Addgene plasmid #66515: TACR2-Tango
Purpose: Expression of G protein-coupled receptors for PRESTO-Tango: parallel receptorome expression and screening via transcriptional output, with transcriptional activation following arrestin translocation
Depositing lab: Bryan Roth. Depositing organization: University of North Carolina at Chapel Hill. Publication: PRESTO-Tango as an open-source resource for interrogation of the druggable human GPCRome. Kroeze WK, Sassano MF, Huang XP, Lansu K, McCorvy JD, Giguere PM, Sciaky N, Roth BL. Nat Struct Mol Biol. 2015 May;22(5):362-9. doi: 10.1038/nsmb.3014. Epub 2015 Apr 20. PubMed 25895059.
Backbone
  Vector backbone: empty Tango
  Backbone size w/o insert (bp): 6632
  Vector type: Mammalian Expression
  Selectable markers: Neomycin (select with G418)
Growth in bacteria
  Bacterial resistance: Ampicillin, 100 μg/mL
  Growth temperature: 37°C
  Growth strain: DH5alpha
  Copy number: High Copy
Gene/Insert
  Gene/Insert name: TACR2
  Species: H. sapiens (human)
  Insert size (bp): 1194
  Entrez Gene: TACR2 (a.k.a. NK2R, NKNAR, SKR, TAC2R)
  Promoter: CMV
  Tag / fusion protein: FLAG (N terminal on backbone)
  Cloning method: Restriction Enzyme; 5′ cloning site NotI (not destroyed); 3′ cloning site XhoI (unknown if destroyed)
  Sequencing primers: 5′ CMV-F; 3′ Tet-R
Terms and licenses: Academic/Nonprofit Terms; Industry Terms: Not Available to Industry
Depositor comments: Please note: Most of the PRESTO-Tango vectors do not contain the XhoI cut site downstream of the tTA sequence and instead carry an XbaI site. If you need to perform an XhoI digest we recommend sequencing with a forward primer at the C-terminus of tTA to determine which of the two sites is present. Suggested primer: 5-gagctccacttagacggcgagg-3. Original backbone was pcDNA3.1(+). These plasmids were generated as part of the Illuminating the Druggable Genome (IDG) program sponsored by the NIH Common Fund. The goal of this program is to identify, gather, and distribute information and resources for proteins that currently are not well-studied yet belong to commonly drug-targeted protein families: protein kinases, non-olfactory G-protein coupled receptors (GPCRs), and ion channels. The IDG program is designed to develop fundamental research tools for understudied proteins, elucidate their function, and disseminate the IDG-related resources and data to the greater scientific community.
How to cite: TACR2-Tango was a gift from Bryan Roth (Addgene plasmid # 66515 ; http://n2t.net/addgene:66515 ; RRID:Addgene_66515)
