[The description below was written by a language model from this plasmid's Addgene catalogue record.]
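Description:
TACR2-Tango is a mammalian expression plasmid from the PRESTO-Tango collection, built on an "empty Tango" backbone that derives from pcDNA3.1(+). It is maintained in E. coli as a high-copy plasmid under ampicillin selection, and it carries a neomycin resistance marker so that transfected mammalian cells can be selected with G418. The insert is the human TACR2 gene, about 1.2 kb, which encodes the tachykinin/neurokinin 2 receptor (also known as NK2R or SKR). It is expressed from the CMV promoter, with an N-terminal FLAG tag supplied by the backbone that allows detection of the receptor.

The receptor was cloned as a restriction fragment with NotI at the 5′ end. The depositor notes place a tTA (tetracycline transactivator) coding sequence downstream of the receptor. They also caution that the site following tTA is XbaI rather than XhoI in most vectors of the series. This layout fits the Tango principle given in the stated purpose, in which arrestin translocation to the activated receptor leads to transcriptional activation. In that assay format, agonist-driven arrestin recruitment releases the receptor-tethered transactivator, which then drives a reporter gene in a suitable cell line. The record does not list the linker, the protease cleavage site or any other modules between receptor and tTA, and no feature table is available to confirm them.

The plasmid is intended for parallel, G protein-independent screening of ligands across the human GPCR repertoire. It was generated as part of a programme to provide research tools for understudied members of druggable protein families.
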