>Addgene plasmid #66515 | TACR2-Tango | depositor partial sequence | sequence record 113643 | empty Tango
GACGGATCGGGAGATCTCCCGATCCCCTATGGTGCACTCTCAGTACAATCTGCTCTGATGCCGCATAGTT
AAGCCAGTATCTGCTCCCTGCTTGTGTGTTGGAGGTCGCTGAGTAGTGCGCGAGCAAAATTTAAGCTACA
ACAAGGCAAGGCTTGACCGACAATTGCATGAAGAATCTGCTTAGGGTTAGGCGTTTTGCGCTGCTTCGCG
ATGTACGGGCCAGATATACGCGTTGACATTGATTATTGACTAGTTATTAATAGTAATCAATTACGGGGTC
ATTAGTTCATAGCCCATATATGGAGTTCCGCGTTACATAACTTACGGTAAATGGCCCGCCTGGCTGACCG
CCCAACGACCCCCGCCCATTGACGTCAATAATGACGTATGTTCCCATAGTAACGCCAATAGGGACTTTCC
ATTGACGTCAATGGGTGGAGTATTTACGGTAAACTGCCCACTTGGCAGTACATCAAGTGTATCATATGCC
AAGTACGCCCCCTATTGACGTCAATGACGGTAAATGGCCCGCCTGGCATTATGCCCAGTACATGACCTTA
TGGGACTTTCCTACTTGGCAGTACATCTACGTATTAGTCATCGCTATTACCATGGTGATGCGGTTTTGGC
AGTACATCAATGGGCGTGGATAGCGGTTTGACTCACGGGGATTTCCAAGTCTCCACCCCATTGACGTCAA
TGGGAGTTTGTTTTGGCACCAAAATCAACGGGACTTTCCAAAATGTCGTAACAACTCCGCCCCATTGACG
CAAATGGGCGGTAGGCGTGTACGGTGGGAGGTCTATATAAGCAGAGCTCTCTGGCTAACTAGAGAACCCA
CTGCTTACTGGCTTATCGAAATTAATACGACTCACTATAGGGAGACCCAAGCTGGCTAGCGTTTAAACTT
AAGCTTGGTACCGAGCTCGGATCCACTAGTCCAGTGTGGTGGAATTCTGCAGATATCCAGCACAGTGGCG
GCCGCGCCACCATGAAGACGATCATCGCCCTGAGCTACATCTTCTGCCTGGTATTCGCCGACTACAAGGA
CGATGATGACGCCAGCATCGATACCGGTGGACGCACCCCACCCAGCCTGGGTCCCCAAGATGAGTCCTGC
ACCACCGCCAGCTCCTCCCTGGCCAAGGACACTTCATCGACCGGTGAGAACCTGTACTTCCAGCTAAGAT
TAGATAAAAGTAAAGTGATTAACAGCGCATTAGAGCTGCTTAATGAGGTCGGAATCGAAGGTTTAACAAC
CCGTAAACTCGCCCAGAAGCTAGGTGTAGAGCAGCCTACATTGTATTGGCATGTAAAAAATAAGCGGGCT
TTGCTCGACGCCTTAGCCATTGAGATGTTAGATAGGCACCATACTCACTTTTGCCCTTTAGAAGGGGAAA
GCTGGCAAGATTTTTTACGTAATAACGCTAAAAGTTTTAGATGTGCTTTACTAAGTCATCGCGATGGAGC
AAAAGTACATTTAGGTACACGGCCTACAGAAAAACAGTATGAAACTCTCGAAAATCAATTAGCCTTTTTA
TGCCAACAAGGTTTTTCACTAGAGAATGCATTATATGCACTCAGCGCTGTGGGGCATTTTACTTTAGGTT
GCGTATTGGAAGATCAAGAGCATCAAGTCGCTAAAGAAGAAAGGGAAACACCTACTACTGATAGTATGCC
GCCATTATTACGACAAGCTATCGAATTATTTGATCACCAAGGTGCAGAGCCAGCCTTCTTATTCGGCCTT
GAATTGATCATATGCGGATTAGAAAAACAACTTAAATGTGAAAGTGGGTCCGCGTACAGCCGCGCGCGTA
CGAAAAACAATTACGGGTCTACCATCGAGGGCCTGCTCGATCTCCCGGACGACGACGCCCCCGAAGAGGC
GGGGCTGGCGGCTCCGCGCCTGTCCTTTCTCCCCGCGGGACACACGCGCAGACTGTCGACGGCCCCCCCG
ACCGATGTCAGCCTGGGGGACGAGCTCCACTTAGACGGCGAGGACGTGGCGATGGCGCATGCCGACGCGC
TAGACGATTTCGATCTGGACATGTTGGGGGACGGGGATTCCCCGGGTCCGGGATTTACCCCCCACGACTC
CGCCCCCTACGGCGCTCTGGATATGGCCGACTTCGAGTTTGAGCAGATGTTTACCGATGCCCTTGGAATT
GACGAGTACGGTGGGTAGCTCGAGTCTAGAGGGCCCGTTTAAACCCGCTGATCAGCCTCGACTGTGCCTT
CTAGTTGCCAGCCATCTGTTGTTTGCCCCTCCCCCGTGCCTTCCTTGACCCTGGAAGGTGCCACTCCCAC
TGTCCTTTCCTAATAAAATGAGGAAATTGCATCGCATTGTCTGAGTAGGTGTCATTCTATTCTGGGGGGT
GGGGTGGGGCAGGACAGCAAGGGGGAGGATTGGGAAGACAATAGCAGGCATGCTGGGGATGCGGTGGGCT
CTATGGCTTCTGAGGCGGAAAGAACCAGCTGGGGCTCTAGGGGGTATCCCC
[124 nt withheld, positions 2502-2625]
C
[91 nt withheld, positions 2627-2717]
A
[49 nt withheld, positions 2719-2767]
CCTTTGACGTTGGAGTCCACGTTCTTT
[37 nt withheld, positions 2795-2831]
ACCCTATCTCGGTCTATTCTTTTGATTTATAAGGGATTTTGCCGATTTCGGCCTATTGGTTAAAAAATGA
GCTGATTTAACAAAAATTTAACGCGAATTAATTCTGTGGAATGTGTGTCAGTTAGGGTGTGGAAAGTCCC
CAGGCTCCCCAGCAGGCAGAAGTATGCAAAGCATGCATCTCAATTAGTCAGCAACCAGGTGTGGAAAGTC
CCCAGGCTCCCCAGCAGGCAGAAGTATGCAAAGCATGCATCTCAATTAGTCAGCAACCATAGTCCCGCCC
CTAACTCCGCCCATCCCGCCCCTAACTCCGCCCAGTTCCGCCCATTCTCCGCCCCATGGCTGACTAATTT
TTTTTATTTATGCAGAGGCCGAGGCCGCCTCTGCCTCTGAGCTATTCCAGAAGTAGTGAGGAGGCTTTTT
TGGAGGCCTAGGCTTTTGCAAAAAGCTCCCGGGAGCTTGTATATCCATTTTCGGATCTGATCAAGAGACA
GGATGAGGATCGTTTCGCATGATTGAACAAGATGGATTGCACGCAGGTTCTCCGGCCGCTTGGGTGGAGA
GGCTATTCGGCTATGACTGGGCACAACAGACAATCGGCTGCTCTGATGCCGCCGTGTTCCGGCTGTCAGC
GCAGGGGCGCCCGGTTCTTTTTGTCAAGACCGACCTGTCCGGTGCCCTGAATGAACTGCAGGACGAGGCA
GCGCGGCTATCGTGGCTGGCCACGACGGGCGTTCCTTGCGCAGCTGTGCTCGACGTTGTCACTGAAGCGG
GAAGGGACTGGCTGCTATTGGGCGAAGTGCCGGGGCAGGATCTCCTGTCATCTCACCTTGCTCCTGCCGA
GAAAGTATCCATCATGGCTGATGCAATGCGGCGGCTGCATACGCTTGATCCGGCTACCTGCCCATTCGAC
CACCAAGCGAAACATCGCATCGAGCGAGCACGTACTCGGATGGAAGCCGGTCTTGTCGATCAGGATGATC
TGGACGAAGAGCATCAGGGGCTCGCGCCAGCCGAACTGTTCGCCAGGCTCAAGGCGCGCATGCCCGACGG
CGAGGATCTCGTCGTGACCCATGGCGATGCCTGCTTGCCGAATATCATGGTGGAAAATGGCCGCTTTTCT
GGATTCATCGACTGTGGCCGGCTGGGTGTGGCGGACCGCTATCAGGACATAGCGTTGGCTACCCGTGATA
TTGCTGAAGAGCTTGGCGGCGAATGGGCTGACCGCTTCCTCGTGCTTTACGGTATCGCCGCTCCCGATTC
GCAGCGCATCGCCTTCTATCGCCTTCTTGACGAGTTCTTCTGAGCGGGACTCTGGGGTTCGAAATGACCG
ACCAAGCGACGCCCAACCTGCCATCACGAGATTTCGATTCCACCGCCGCCTTCTATGAAAGGTTGGGCTT
CGGAATCGTTTTCCGGGACGCCGGCTGGATGATCCTCCAGCGCGGGGATCTCATGCTGGAGTTCTTCGCC
CACCCCAACTTGTTTATTGCAGCTTATAATGGTTACAAATAAAGCAATAGCATCACAAATTTCACAAATA
AAGCATTTTTTTCACTGCATTCTAGTTGTGGTTTGTCCAAACTCATCAATGTATCTTATCATGTCTGTAT
ACCGTCGACCTCTAGCTAGAGCTTGGCGTAATCATGGTCATAGCTGTTTCCTGTGTGAAATTGTTATCCG
CTCACAATTCCACACAACATACGAGCCGGAAGCATAAAGTGTAAAGCCTGGGGTGCCTAATGAGTGAGCT
AACTCACATTAATTGCGTTGCGCTCACTGCCCGCTTTCCAGTCGGGAAACCTGTCGTGCCAGCTGCATTA
ATGAATCGGCCAACGCGCGGGGAGAGGCGGTTTGCGTATTGGGCGCTCTTCCGCTTCCTCGCTCACTGAC
TCGCTGCGCTCGGTCGTTCGGCTGCGGCGAGCGGTATCAGCTCACTCAAAGGCGGTAATACGGTTATCCA
CAGAATCAGGGGATAACGCAGGAAAGAACATGTGAGCAAAAGGCCAGCAAAAGGCCAGGAACCGTAAAAA
GGCCGCGTTGCTGGCGTTTTTCCATAGGCTCCGCCCCCCTGACGAGCATCACAAAAATCGACGCTCAAGT
CAGAGGTGGCGAAACCCGACAGGACTATAAAGATACCAGGCGTTTCCCCCTGGAAGCTCCCTCGTGCGCT
CTCCTGTTCCGACCCTGCCGCTTACCGGATACCTGTCCGCCTTTCTCCCTTCGGGAAGCGTGGCGCTTTC
TCATAGCTCACGCTGTAGGTATCTCAGTTCGGTGTAGGTCGTTCGCTCCAAGCTGGGCTGTGTGCACGAA
CCCCCCGTTCAGCCCGACCGCTGCGCCTTATCCGGTAACTATCGTCTTGAGTCCAACCCGGTAAGACACG
ACTTATCGCCACTGGCAGCAGCCACTGGTAACAGGATTAGCAGAGCGAGGTATGTAGGCGGTGCTACAGA
GTTCTTGAAGTGGTGGCCTAACTACGGCTACACTAGAAGAACAGTATTTGGTATCTGCGCTCTGCTGAAG
CCAGTTACCTTCGGAAAAAGAGTTGGTAGCTCTTGATCCGGCAAACAAACCACCGCTGGTAGCGGTTTTT
TTGTTTGCAAGCAGCAGATTACGCGCAGAAAAAAAGGATCTCAAGAAGATCCTTTGATCTTTTCTACGGG
GTCTGACGCTCAGTGGAACGAAAACTCACGTTAAGGGATTTTGGTCATGAGATTATCAAAAAGGATCTTC
ACCTAGATCCTTTTAAATTAAAAATGAAGTTTTAAATCAATCTAAAGTATATATGAGTAAACTTGGTCTG
ACAGTTACCAATGCTTAATCAGTGAGGCACCTATCTCAGCGATCTGTCTATTTCGTTCATCCATAGTTGC
CTGACTCCCCGTCGTGTAGATAACTACGATACGGGAGGGCTTACCATCTGGCCCCAGTGCTGCAATGATA
CCGCGAGACCCACGCTCACCGGCTCCAGATTTATCAGCAATAAACCAGCCAGCCGGAAGGGCCGAGCGCA
GAAGTGGTCCTGCAACTTTATCCGCCTCCATCCAGTCTATTAATTGTTGCCGGGAAGCTAGAGTAAGTAG
TTCGCCAGTTAATAGTTTGCGCAACGTTGTTGCCATTGCTACAGGCATCGTGGTGTCACGCTCGTCGTTT
GGTATGGCTTCATTCAGCTCCGGTTCCCAACGATCAAGGCGAGTTACATGATCCCCCATGTTGTGCAAAA
AAGCGGTTAGCTCCTTCGGTCCTCCGATCGTTGTCAGAAGTAAGTTGGCCGCAGTGTTATCACTCATGGT
TATGGCAGCACTGCATAATTCTCTTACTGTCATGCCATCCGTAAGATGCTTTTCTGTGACTGGTGAGTAC
TCAACCAAGTCATTCTGAGAATAGTGTATGCGGCGACCGAGTTGCTCTTGCCCGGCGTCAATACGGGATA
ATACCGCGCCACATAGCAGAACTTTAAAAGTGCTCATCATTGGAAAACGTTCTTCGGGGCGAAAACTCTC
AAGGATCTTACCGCTGTTGAGATCCAGTTCGATGTAACCCACTCGTGCACCCAACTGATCTTCAGCATCT
TTTACTTTCACCAGCGTTTCTGGGTGAGCAAAAACAGGAAGGCAAAATGCCGCAAAAAAGGGAATAAGGG
CGACACGGAAATGTTGAATACTCATACTCTTCCTTTTTCAATATTATTGAAGCATTTATCAGGGTTATTG
TCTCATGAGCGGATACATATTTGAATGTATTTAGAAAAATAAACAAATAGGGGTTCCGCGCACATTTCCC
CGAAAAGTGCCACCTGACGTC
