>Addgene plasmid #66515 | TACR2-Tango | depositor partial sequence | sequence record 113644 | TACR2
ATGGGTACATGCGACATCGTTACCGAAGCGAACATCTCCAGCGGGCCGGAGTCCAATACCACCGGAATCA
CTGCGTTCTCAATGCCCAGCTGGCAGCTCGCCCTCTGGGCTACTGCCTATCTTGCGCTGGTGCTCGTCGC
GGTGACGGGTAATGCTATCGTAATCTGGATTATCCTGGCTCATAGACGAATGCGAACTGTGACCAATTAC
TTTATCGTGAACCTCGCCCTGGCTGATCTTTGCATGGCCGCCTTCAATGCCGCCTTCAACTTTGTTTATG
CCAGCCACAATATTTGGTATTTTGGGCGCGCTTTCTGCTATTTTCAGAACCTGTTTCCTATCACTGCCAT
GTTTGTGTCTATTTATAGCATGACCGCCATCGCTGCCGATCGGTACATGGCGATTGTGCATCCTTTCCAG
CCCAGGCTTAGTGCCCCTAGTACGAAGGCTGTGATAGCTGGAATTTGGCTCGTAGCACTCGCTCTGGCCT
CCCCCCAATGTTTTTACTCCACCGTTACGATGGACCAGGGGGCTACAAAGTGCGTGGTAGCCTGGCCCGA
GGATTCAGGGGGCAAGACGCTCCTGCTGTATCATCTGGTGGTCATTGCCTTGATATATTTCTTGCCACTC
GCGGTGATGTTCGTGGCATACTCAGTGATCGGGCTTACTCTGTGGAGAAGAGCCGTGCCCGGACATCAGG
CCCACGGCGCAAATCTTAGGCACCTCCAGGCAATGAAAAAATTCGTGAAAACCATGGTGCTGGTGGTTCT
GACCTTCGCCATTTGTTGGTTGCCGTACCATCTGTACTTTATCCTGGGAAGCTTCCAAGAGGATATTTAC
TGCCACAAATTCATTCAGCAGGTCTATCTCGCCCTCTTTTGGCTTGCCATGTCTTCCACTATGTACAATC
CAATCATTTACTGCTGCCTCAATCACAGGTTCAGATCAGGCTTCCGACTGGCGTTTAGATGCTGTCCGTG
GGTCACGCCCACAAAAGAGGACAAGCTTGAGCTGACCCCCACGACGAGTCTTTCAACCCGAGTCAATAGA
TGTCACACCAAAGAGACCCTGTTCATGGCAGGGGATACAGCGCCTAGTGAGGCAACGTCAGGAGAGGCTG
GCAGGCCTCAAGATGGTAGCGGCCTGTGGTTTGGGTATGGCCTGTTGGCGCCTACTAAAACACACGTCGA
GATC
