>Addgene plasmid #66515 | TACR2-Tango | addgene partial sequence | sequence record 121532 | CMV-F 5'-CGCAAATGGGCGGTAGGCGTG-3'
GCTCTCTGGCTAACTAGAGAACCCACTGCTTACTGGCTTATCGAAATTAATACGACTCACTATAGGGAGA
CCCAAGCTGGCTAGCGTTTAAACTTAAGCTTGGTACCGAGCTCGGATCCACTAGTCCAGTGTGGTGGAAT
TCTGCAGATATCCAGCACAGTGGCGGCCGCGCCACCATGAAGACGATCATCGCCCTGAGCTACATCTTCT
GCCTGGTATTCGCCGACTACAAGGACGATGATGACGCCAGCATCGATATGGGTACATGCGACATCGTTAC
CGAAGCGAACATCTCCAGCGGGCCGGAGTCCAATACCACCGGAATCACTGCGTTCTCAATGCCCAGCTGG
CAGCTCGCCCTCTGGGCTACTGCCTATCTTGCGCTGGTGCTCGTCGCGGTGACGGGTAATGCTATCGTAA
TCTGGATTATCCTGGCTCATAGACGAATGCGAACTGTGACCAATTACTTTATCGTGAACCTCGCCCTGGC
TGATCTTTGCATGGCCGCCTTCAATGCCGCCTTCAACTTTGTTTATGCCAGCCACAATATTTGGTATTTT
GGGCGCGCTTTCTGCTATTTTCAGAACCTGTTTCCTATCACTGCCATGT
