>Addgene plasmid #66515 | TACR2-Tango | addgene partial sequence | sequence record 121534 | Tet-R 5'-GGCGAGTTTACGGGTTGTTA-3'
GCTCTAATGCGCTGTTAATCACTTTACTTTTATCTAATCTTAGCTGGAAGTACAGGTTCTCACCGGTCGA
TGAAGTGTCCTTGGCCAGGGAGGAGCTGGCGGTGGTGCAGGACTCATCTTGGGGACCCAGGCTGGGTGGG
GTGCGTCCACCGGTATCGATGATCTCGACGTGTGTTTTAGTAGGCGCCAACAGGCCATACCCAAACCACA
GGCCGCTACCATCTTGAGGCCTGCCAGCCTCTCCTGACGTTGCCTCACTAGGCGCTGTATCCCCTGCCAT
GAACAGGGTCTCTTTGGTGTGACATCTATTGACTCGGGTTGAAAGACTCGTCGTGGGGGTCAGCTCAAGC
TTGTCCTCTTTTGTGGGCGTGACCCACGGACAGCATCTAAACGCCAGTCGGAAGCCTGATCTGAACCTGT
GATTGAGGCAGCAGTAAATGATTGGATTGTACATAGTGGAAGACATGGCAAGCCAAAAGAGGGCGAGATA
GACCTGCTGAATGAATTTGTGGCAGTAAATATCCTCTTGGAAGCTTCCCAGGATAAAGTACAGATGGTAC
GGCAACCAACAAATGGCGAAGGTCAGAACCACCAGCACCATGGTTTTCACGAATTTTTTCATTGCCTGGA
GGTGCCTAAGATTTGCGCCGTGGGCCTGATGTCCGGGCACGGCTCTTCTCCACAGAGTAAGCCCGATCAC
TGAGTATGCCACGAACATCACCGCGAGTGGCAAGAAATATATCAAGGCAATGACCACCAGATGATACAGC
AGGAGCGTCTTGCCCCCTGAATCCTCGGGCCAGGCTACCACGCACTTTGTAGCCCCCTGGTCCATCGTAA
CGGTGGAGTAAAAACATTGGGGGGAGGCCAGAGCGAGTGCTACGAGCCAAATTCCAGCTATCACAGCCTT
CGTACTAGGGGCACTAAGCCTGGGCTGGAAAGGATGCACAATCGCCATGTACCGATCGGCAGCGATGGCG
GTCATGCTATAAATAGACACAAACATGGCAGTGATAGGAAACAGGTTCTGAAAATAGCAGAAAG
